Addgene plasmid #207903: pAM764
Purpose: Level 0 for D3 module (5' TCCC-3' CTGC)
Depositing lab: Alexis Maizel. Depositing organization: Universitaet Heidelberg. Publication: GreenGate 2.0: Backwards compatible addons for assembly of complex transcriptional units and their stacking with GreenGate. Piepers M, Erbstein K, Reyes-Hernandez J, Song C, Tessi T, Petrasiunaite V, Faerber N, Distel K, Maizel A. PLoS One. 2023 Sep 8;18(9):e0290097. doi: 10.1371/journal.pone.0290097. eCollection 2023. PubMed 37682951.
Backbone
  Vector backbone: pUC19
  Vector type: Synthetic Biology
Growth in bacteria
  Bacterial resistance: Ampicillin, 100 μg/mL
  Growth temperature: 37°C
  Growth strain: DH5alpha
  Copy number: High Copy
Gene/Insert
  Gene/Insert name: dummy 20nt sequence
  Species: Synthetic
  Cloning method: Restriction Enzyme; 5′ cloning site Unknown (unknown if destroyed)
Terms and licenses: Academic/Nonprofit Terms; Industry Terms: Not Available to Industry
How to cite: pAM764 was a gift from Alexis Maizel (Addgene plasmid # 207903 ; http://n2t.net/addgene:207903 ; RRID:Addgene_207903)
