[The description below was written by a language model from this plasmid's Addgene catalogue record and pLannotate feature annotations shown in this document.]
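Description:
pAM764 is a small (about 2.7 kb) pUC19-derived entry plasmid from the GreenGate 2.0 modular cloning toolkit, catalogued as a synthetic biology vector. It serves as the Level 0 plasmid for the "D3" module position, defined by a 5' TCCC and a 3' CTGC overhang. In GreenGate-style Golden Gate assembly, such four-base overhangs are exposed by type IIS restriction digestion and dictate where a part sits and in which orientation it joins its neighbours when a transcriptional unit is built. The type IIS sites themselves are not annotated in the feature table. The recorded insert is a synthetic 20-nucleotide dummy sequence rather than a functional part. It presumably acts as a placeholder or spacer for the D3 slot, although the record does not spell out its intended use beyond the module designation.

The plasmid is propagated in E. coli from a high-copy ColE1/pUC-type origin and is selected with ampicillin through a β-lactamase gene driven by its own promoter. The rest of the annotated sequence is typical pUC backbone: a CAP binding site, lac promoter and lac operator, a lacZα fragment, and short remnants of lacI, the bom region and rop. The rop and lacI fragments are truncated and are not expected to be functional. Facing SP6 and T7 promoters bracket a short unannotated stretch of roughly 60 bp, which is where the dummy sequence and its flanking overhangs most likely lie, though the insert itself is not annotated. The plasmid carries no plant expression elements or reporters of its own and functions only as a donor module for multi-part assemblies.
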