Features (pLannotate 1.2.2; 12 found; start..end, strand, type, name):
     96..200     +  promoter       AmpR promoter: bla
    201..1061    +  CDS            AmpR: β-lactamase; bla; confers resistance to ampicillin, carbenicillin, and related antibiotics
   1232..1820    +  rep_origin     ori: high-copy-number ColE1/pMB1/pBR322/pUC origin of replication
   2003..2095    +  CDS            lacI (fragment): lac repressor; lacI; The lac repressor binds to the lac operator to inhibit transcription in E. coli. This inhibition can be relieved by adding lactose or isopropyl-β-D-thiogalactopyranoside (IPTG).
   2108..2129    +  protein_bind   CAP binding site: CAP binding activates transcription in the presence of cAMP. E. coli catabolite activator protein
   2144..2174    +  promoter       lac promoter: promoter for the E. coli lac operon
   2182..2198    +  protein_bind   lac operator: The lac repressor binds to the lac operator to inhibit transcription in E. coli. This inhibition can be relieved by adding lactose or isopropyl-β-D-thiogalactopyranoside (IPTG). lac repressor encoded by lacI
   2212..2230    +  promoter       SP6 promoter: promoter for bacteriophage SP6 RNA polymerase
   2293..2311    -  promoter       T7 promoter: promoter for bacteriophage T7 RNA polymerase
   2313..2465    +  CDS            lacZα (fragment): LacZα fragment of β-galactosidase; lacZ fragment
   2471..2570    -  misc_feature   bom (fragment): basis of mobility region from pBR322
   2672..1       -  CDS            rop (fragment) (across the origin): Rop protein, which maintains plasmids at low copy number; rop
>Addgene plasmid #207903 | pAM764 | addgene full sequence | sequence record 413929 | Addgene NGS Result
GACGAAAGGGCCTCGTGATACGCCTATTTTTATAGGTTAATGTCATGATAATAATGGTTTCTTAGACGTC
AGGTGGCACTTTTCGGGGAAATGTGCGCGGAACCCCTATTTGTTTATTTTTCTAAATACATTCAAATATG
TATCCGCTCATGAGACAATAACCCTGATAAATGCTTCAATAATATTGAAAAAGGAAGAGTATGAGTATTC
AACATTTCCGTGTCGCCCTTATTCCCTTTTTTGCGGCATTTTGCCTTCCTGTTTTTGCTCACCCAGAAAC
GCTGGTGAAAGTAAAAGATGCTGAAGATCAGTTGGGTGCACGAGTGGGTTACATCGAACTGGATCTCAAC
AGCGGTAAGATCCTTGAGAGTTTTCGCCCCGAAGAACGTTTTCCAATGATGAGCACTTTTAAAGTTCTGC
TATGTGGCGCGGTATTATCCCGTATTGACGCCGGGCAAGAGCAACTCGGTCGCCGCATACACTATTCTCA
GAATGACTTGGTTGAGTACTCACCAGTCACAGAAAAGCATCTTACGGATGGCATGACAGTAAGAGAATTA
TGCAGTGCTGCCATAACCATGAGTGATAACACTGCGGCCAACTTACTTCTGACAACGATCGGAGGACCGA
AGGAGCTAACCGCTTTTTTGCACAACATGGGGGATCATGTAACTCGCCTTGATCGTTGGGAACCGGAGCT
GAATGAAGCCATACCAAACGACGAGCGTGACACCACGATGCCTGTAGCAATGGCAACAACGTTGCGCAAA
CTATTAACTGGCGAACTACTTACTCTAGCTTCCCGGCAACAATTAATAGACTGGATGGAGGCGGATAAAG
TTGCAGGACCACTTCTGCGCTCGGCCCTTCCGGCTGGCTGGTTTATTGCTGATAAATCTGGAGCCGGTGA
GCGTGGCTCTCGAGGTATCATTGCAGCACTGGGGCCAGATGGTAAGCCCTCCCGTATCGTAGTTATCTAC
ACGACGGGGAGTCAGGCAACTATGGATGAACGAAATAGACAGATCGCTGAGATAGGTGCCTCACTGATTA
AGCATTGGTAACTGTCAGACCAAGTTTACTCATATATACTTTAGATTGATTTAAAACTTCATTTTTAATT
TAAAAGGATCTAGGTGAAGATCCTTTTTGATAATCTCATGACCAAAATCCCTTAACGTGAGTTTTCGTTC
CACTGAGCGTCAGACCCCGTAGAAAAGATCAAAGGATCTTCTTGAGATCCTTTTTTTCTGCGCGTAATCT
GCTGCTTGCAAACAAAAAAACCACCGCTACCAGCGGTGGTTTGTTTGCCGGATCAAGAGCTACCAACTCT
TTTTCCGAAGGTAACTGGCTTCAGCAGAGCGCAGATACCAAATACTGTTCTTCTAGTGTAGCCGTAGTTA
GGCCACCACTTCAAGAACTCTGTAGCACCGCCTACATACCTCGCTCTGCTAATCCTGTTACCAGTGGCTG
CTGCCAGTGGCGATAAGTCGTGTCTTACCGGGTTGGACTCAAGACGATAGTTACCGGATAAGGCGCAGCG
GTCGGGCTGAACGGGGGGTTCGTGCACACAGCCCAGCTTGGAGCGAACGACCTACACCGAACTGAGATAC
CTACAGCGTGAGCTATGAGAAAGCGCCACGCTTCCCGAAGGGAGAAAGGCGGACAGGTATCCGGTAAGCG
GCAGGGTCGGAACAGGAGAGCGCACGAGGGAGCTTCCAGGGGGAAACGCCTGGTATCTTTATAGTCCTGT
CGGGTTTCGCCACCTCTGACTTGAGCGTCGATTTTTGTGATGCTCGTCAGGGGGGCGGAGCCTATGGAAA
AACGCCAGCAACGCGGCCTTTTTACGGTTCCTGGCCTTTTGCTGGCCTTTTGCTCACATGTTCTTTCCTG
CGTTATCCCCTGATTCTGTGGATAACCGTATTACCGCCTTTGAGTGAGCTGATACCGCTCGCCGCAGCCG
AACGACCGAGCGCAGCGAGTCAGTGAGCGAGGAAGCGGAAGAGCGCCCAATACGCAAACCGCCTCTCCCC
GCGCGTTGGCCGATTCATTAATGCAGCTGGCACGACAGGTTTCCCGACTGGAAAGCGGGCAGTGAGCGCA
ACGCAATTAATGTGAGTTAGCTCACTCATTAGGCACCCCAGGCTTTACACTTTATGCTTCCGGCTCGTAT
GTTGTGTGGAATTGTGAGCGGATAACAATTTCACACGAGCTATTTAGGTGACACTATAGAAGTGAAGCTT
GGTCTCATCCCGGATTGACTGATACCGGAAGCTGCTGAGACCGAATTCTCGCCCTATAGTGAGTCGTATT
ACCTGGCCGTCGTTTTACAACGTCGTGACTGGGAAAACCCTGGCGTTACCCAACTTAATCGCCTTGCAGC
ACATCCCCCTTTCGCCAGCTGGCGTAATAGCGAAGAGGCCCGCACCGATCGCCCTTCCCAACAGTTGCGC
AGCCTGAATGGCGAATGGCGCCTGATGCGGTATTTTCTCCTTACGCATCTGTGCGGTATTTCACACCGCA
TATGGTGCACTCTCAGTACAATCTGCTCTGATGCCGCATAGTTAAGCCAGCCCCGACACCCGCCAACACC
CGCTGACGCGCCCTGACGGGCTTGTCTGCTCCCGGCATCCGCTTACAGACAAGCTGTGACCGTCTCCGGG
AGCTGCATGTGTCAGAGGTTTTCACCGTCATCACCGAAACGCGCGA
